>Addgene plasmid #23654 | pDONR223-ACVR2A | depositor partial sequence | sequence record 10669 | Author sequence
ATGGGAGCTGCTGCAAAGTTGGCGTTTGCCGTCTTTCTTATCTCCTGTTCTTCAGGTGCTATACTTGGTA
GATCAGAAACTCAGGAGTGTCTTTTCTTTAATGCTAATTGGGAAAAAGACAGAACCAATCAAACTGGTGT
TGAACCGTGTTATGGTGACAAAGATAAACGGCGGCATTGTTTTGCTACCTGGAAGAATATTTCTGGTTCC
ATTGAAATAGTGAAACAAGGTTGTTGGCTGGATGATATCAACTGCTATGACAGGACTGATTGTGTAGAAA
AAAAAGACAGCCCTGAAGTATATTTTTGTTGCTGTGAGGGCAATATGTGTAATGAAAAGTTTTCTTATTT
TCCAGAGATGGAAGTCACACAGCCCACTTCAAATCCAGTTACACCTAAGCCACCCTATTACAACATCCTG
CTCTATTCCTTGGTGCCACTTATGTTAATTGCGGGGATTGTCATTTGTGCATTTTGGGTGTACAGGCATC
ACAAGATGGCCTACCCTCCTGTACTTGTTCCAACTCAAGACCCAGGACCACCCCCACCTTCTCCATTACT
AGGTTTGAAACCACTGCAGTTATTAGAAGTGAAAGCAAGGGGAAGATTTGGTTGTGTCTGGAAAGCCCAG
TTGCTTAACGAATATGTGGCTGTCAAAATATTTCCAATACAGGACAAACAGTCATGGCAAAATGAATACG
AAGTCTACAGTTTGCCTGGAATGAAGCATGAGAACATATTACAGTTCATTGGTGCAGAAAAACGAGGCAC
CAGTGTTGATGTGGATCTTTGGCTGATCACAGCATTTCATGAAAAGGGTTCACTATCAGACTTTCTTAAG
GCTAATGTGGTCTCTTGGAATGAACTGTGTCATATTGCAGAAACCATGGCTAGAGGATTGGCATATTTAC
ATGAGGATATACCTGGCCTAAAAGATGGCCACAAACCTGCCATATCTCACAGGGACATCAAAAGTAAAAA
TGTGCTGTTGAAAAACAACCTGACAGCTTGCATTGCTGACTTTGGGTTGGCCTTAAAATTTGAGGCTGGC
AAGTCTGCAGGCGATACCCATGGACAGGTTGGTACCCGGAGGTACATGGCTCCAGAGGTATTAGAGGGTG
CTATAAACTTCCAAAGGGATGCATTTTTGAGGATAGATATGTATGCCATGGGATTAGTCCTATGGGAACT
GGCTTCTCGCTGTACTGCTGCAGATGGACCTGTAGATGAATACATGTTGCCATTTGAGGAGGAAATTGGC
CAGCATCCATCTCTTGAAGACATGCAGGAAGTTGTTGTGCATAAAAAAAAGAGGCCTGTTTTAAGAGATT
ATTGGCAGAAACATGCTGGAATGGCAATGCTCTGTGAAACCATTGAAGAATGTTGGGATCACGACGCAGA
AGCCAGGTTATCAGCTGGATGTGTAGGTGAAAGAATTACCCAGATGCAGAGACTAACAAATATTATTACC
ACAGAGGACATTGTAACAGTGGTCACAATGGTGACAAATGTTGACTTTCCTCCCAAAGAATCTAGTCTAT
GA
