>Addgene plasmid #23654 | pDONR223-ACVR2A | addgene partial sequence | sequence record 29460 | 23654 with M13pUC-fwd
ATAATGATTTTATTTTGACTGATAGTGACCTGTTCGTTGCAACAAATTGATGAGCAATGCTTTTTTATAA
TGCCAACTTTGTACAAAAAAGTTGGCATGGGAGCTGCTGCAAAGTTGGCGTTTGCCGTCTTTCTTATCTC
CTGTTCTTCAGGTGCTATACTTGGTAGATCAGAAACTCAGGAGTGTCTTTTCTTTAATGCTAATTGGGAA
AAAGACAGAACCAATCAAACTGGTGTTGAACCGTGTTATGGTGACAAAGATAAACGGCGGCATTGTTTTG
CTACCTGGAAGAATATTTCTGGTTCCATTGAAATAGTGAAACAAGGTTGTTGGCTGGATGATATCAACTG
CTATGACAGGACTGATTGTGTAGAAAAAAAAGACAGCCCTGAAGTATATTTTTGTTGCTGTGAGGGCAAT
ATGTGTAATGAAAAGTTTTCTTATTTTCCAGAGATGGAAGTCACACAGCCCACTTCAAATCCAGTTACAC
CTAAGCCACCCTATTACAACATCCTGCTCTATTCCTTGGTGCCACTTATGTTAATTGCGGGGATTGTCAT
TTGTGCATTTTGGGTGTACAGGCATCACAAGATGGCCTACCCTCCTGTACTTGTTCCAACTCAAGACCCA
GGACCACCCCCACCTTCTCC
