[The description below was written by a language model from this plasmid's Addgene catalogue record.]
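Description:
pDONR223-ACVR2A is a Gateway entry clone built on the Invitrogen pDONR223 donor backbone (about 5 kb without insert) and carries the human ACVR2A open reading frame, which encodes the activin A receptor type II (also known as ACTRII or ACVR2). The insert is recorded as 1542 bp and was introduced by Gateway recombination. The plasmid is maintained in E. coli at high copy number under spectinomycin selection. The record does not include a feature table, so the origin of replication and the flanking recombination sites are not itemised. As a general matter, an ORF recombined into a pDONR vector ends up flanked by attL sites that allow transfer into attR-containing destination vectors. M13 forward and reverse priming sites on either side of the insert are listed for sequence verification.

The ORF has deliberately been cloned without a stop codon. This "open" configuration means that, after LR recombination into a destination vector, translation reads through the recombination site into whatever C-terminal epitope tag and stop codon that vector supplies. The donor backbone is not designed for expression, and the depositors state explicitly that the plasmid should not be transfected directly. It serves only as a shuttle and archival source of the coding sequence. For expression in mammalian cells, the depositors point to a companion set of lentiviral Gateway destination vectors (pLX301 to pLX304), which are obtained separately. The clone is distributed as part of a kit, and the associated publication concerns resistance to RAF inhibition through MAP kinase pathway reactivation, which suggests it was used as one ORF in an expression-based study of that resistance.
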