Addgene plasmid #23654: pDONR223-ACVR2A
Depositing lab: William Hahn & David Root. Depositing organization: Dana-Farber Cancer Institute. Publication: COT drives resistance to RAF inhibition through MAP kinase pathway reactivation. Johannessen CM, Boehm JS, Kim SY, Thomas SR, Wardwell L, Johnson LA, Emery CM, Stransky N, Cogdill AP, Barretina J, Caponigro G, Hieronymus H, Murray RR, Salehi-Ashtiani K, Hill DE, Vidal M, Zhao JJ, Yang X, Alkan O, Kim S, Harris JL, Wilson CJ, Myer VE, Finan PM, Root DE, Roberts TM, Golub T, Flaherty KT, Dummer R, Weber BL, Sellers WR, Schlegel R, Wargo JA, Hahn WC, Garraway LA. Nature. 2010 Dec 16;468(7326):968-72. doi: 10.1038/nature09627 PubMed 21107320.
Backbone
  Vector backbone: pDONR223
  Backbone manufacturer: Invitrogen
  Backbone size w/o insert (bp): 5005
  Vector type: Gateway Donor vector
Growth in bacteria
  Bacterial resistance: Spectinomycin, 50 μg/mL
  Growth temperature: 37°C
  Growth strain: DH5alpha
  Copy number: High Copy
Gene/Insert
  Gene/Insert name: ACVR2A (alt name: activin A receptor, type II)
  Species: H. sapiens (human)
  Insert size (bp): 1542
  Entrez Gene: ACVR2A (a.k.a. ACTRII, ACVR2)
  Cloning method: Gateway Cloning
  Sequencing primers: 5′ M13pUC-fwd; 3′ M13rev
Terms and licenses: Academic/Nonprofit Terms; Industry Terms: Not Available to Industry
Depositor comments: The ORF has no Stop codon. This design enables easy recombination into a destination vector to add an epitope tag of choice and Stop codon to the ORF. Do NOT use this plasmid directly for transfections. A set of 4 custom lentiviral vectors is available ( pLX301 (http://www.addgene.org/25895/) , pLX302 (http://www.addgene.org/25896/) , pLX303 (http://www.addgene.org/25897/) , pLX304 (http://www.addgene.org/25890/) ) to be used to express these ORFs in mammalian cells. These plasmids are not included in the kit and must be ordered separately.
How to cite: pDONR223-ACVR2A was a gift from William Hahn & David Root (Addgene plasmid # 23654 ; http://n2t.net/addgene:23654 ; RRID:Addgene_23654)
